>Addgene plasmid #179212 | pYPQ133-tRNA | addgene full sequence | sequence record 354335 | Addgene NGS Result
CTGCATTAATGAATCGGCCAACGCGCGGGGAGAGGCGGTTTGCGTATTGGGCGCTCTTCCGCTTCCTCGC
TCACTGACTCGCTGCGCTCGGTCGTTCGGCTGCGGCGAGCGGTATCAGCTCACTCAAAGGCGGTAATACG
GTTATCCACAGAATCAGGGGATAACGCAGGAAAGAACATGAATTAATTCTCATGTTTGACAGCTTATCAT
CGATTAGCTTTAATGCGGTAGTTTATCACAGTTAAATTGCTAACGCAGTCAGGCACCGTGTATGAAATCT
AACAATGCGCTCATCGTCATCCTCGGCACCGTCACCCTGGATGCTGTAGGCATAGGCTTGGTTATGCCGG
TACTGCCGGGCCTCTTGCGGGATATCGTCCATTCCGACAGCATCGCCAGTCACTATGGCGTGCTGCTAGC
GCTATATGCGTTGATGCAATTTCTATGCGCACCCGTTCTCGGAGCACTGTCCGACCGCTTTGGCCGCCGC
CCAGTCCTGCTCGCTTCGCTACTTGGAGCCACTATCGACTACGCGATCATGGCGACCACACCCGTCCTGT
GGATTCTCTACGCCGGACGCATCGTGGCCGGCATCACCGGCGCCACAGGTGCGGTTGCTGGCGCCTATAT
CGCCGACATCACCGATGGGGAAGATCGGGCTCGCCACTTCGGGCTCATGAGCGCTTGTTTCGGCGTGGGT
ATGGTGGCAGGCCCCGTGGCCGGGGGACTGTTGGGCGCCATCTCCTTACATGCACCATTCCTTGCGGCGG
CGGTGCTCAACGGCCTCAACCTACTACTGGGCTGCTTCCTAATGCAGGAGTCGCATAAGGGAGAGCGCCG
ACCCATGCCCTTGAGAGCCTTCAACCCAGTCAGCTCCTTCCGGTGGGCGCGGGGCATGACTATCGTCGCC
GCACTTATGACTGTCTTCTTTATCATGCAACTCGTAGGACAGGTGCCGGCAGCGCTCTGGGTCATTTTCG
GCGAGGACCGCTTTCGCTGGAGCGCGACGATGATCGGCCTGTCGCTTGCGGTATTCGGAATCTTGCACGC
CCTCGCTCAAGCCTTCGTCACTGGTCCCGCCACCAAACGTTTCGGCGAGAAGCAGGCCATTATCGCCGGC
ATGGCGGCCGACGCGCTGGGCTACGTCTTGCTGGCGTTCGCGACGCGAGGCTGGATGGCCTTCCCCATTA
TGATTCTTCTCGCTTCCGGCGGCATCGGGATGCCCGCGTTGCAGGCCATGCTGTCCAGGCAGGTAGATGA
CGACCATCAGGGACAGCTTCAAGGATCGCTCGCGGCTCTTACCAGCCTAACTTCGATCATTGGACCGCTG
ATCGTCACGGCGATTTATGCCGCCTCGGCGAGCACATGGAACGGGTTGGCATGGATTGTAGGCGCCGCCC
TATACCTTGTCTGCCTCCCCGCGTTGCGTCGCGGTGCATGGAGCCGGGCCACCTCGACCTGAATGGAAGC
CGGCGGCACCTCGCTAACGGATTCACCACTCCAAGAATTGGAGCCAATCAATTCTTGCGGAGAACTGTGA
ATGCGCAAACCAACCCTTGATCGGGGAAGAACAGTATGTCGAGCTATTTTTTGACTTACTGGGGATCAAG
CCTGATTGGGAGAAAATAAAATATCCCCTATAGTGAGTCGTATTACATGGTCATAGCTGTTTCCTGGCAG
CTCTGGCCCGTGTCTCAAAATCTCTGATGTTACATTGCACAAGATAAAAATATATCATCATGCCTCCTCT
AGAGGTCTCAGGACAACAAAGCACCAGTGGTCTAGTGGTAGAATAGTACCCTGCCACGGTACAGACCCGG
GTTCGATTCCCGGCTGGTGCAAGAGACGAGATCTAGTCTGAGTCGACCGTCTCTGTTTTAGAGCTAGAAA
TAGCAAGTTAAAATAAGGCTAGTCCGTTATCAACTTGAAAAAGTGGCACCGAGTCGGTGCCCAGGGAGAC
CCTCGAGCCACCCATGACCAAAATCCCTTAACGTGAGTTACGCGTCGTTCCACTGAGCGTCAGACCCCGT
AGAAAAGATCAAAGGATCTTCTTGAGATCCTTTTTTTCTGCGCGTAATCTGCTGCTTGCAAACAAAAAAA
CCACCGCTACCAGCGGTGGTTTGTTTGCCGGATCAAGAGCTACCAACTCTTTTTCCGAAGGTAACTGGCT
TCAGCAGAGCGCAGATACCAAATACTGTTCTTCTAGTGTAGCCGTAGTTAGGCCACCACTTCAAGAACTC
TGTAGCACCGCCTACATACCTCGCTCTGCTAATCCTGTTACCAGTGGCTGCTGCCAGTGGCGATAAGTCG
TGTCTTACCGGGTTGGACTCAAGACGATAGTTACCGGATAAGGCGCAGCGGTCGGGCTGAACGGGGGGTT
CGTGCACACAGCCCAGCTTGGAGCGAACGACCTACACCGAACTGAGATACCTACAGCGTGAGCTATGAGA
AAGCGCCACGCTTCCCGAAGGGAGAAAGGCGGACAGGTATCCGGTAAGCGGCAGGGTCGGAACAGGAGAG
CGCACGAGGGAGCTTCCAGGGGGAAACGCCTGGTATCTTTATAGTCCTGTCGGGTTTCGCCACCTCTGAC
TTGAGCGTCGATTTTTGTGATGCTCGTCAGGGGGGCGGAGCCTATGGAAAAACGCCAGCAACGCGGCCTT
TTTACGGTTCCTGGCCTTTTGCTGGCCTTTTGCTCACATGTTCTTTCCTGCGTTATCCCCTGATTCTGTG
GATAACCGTATTACCGCCTTTGAGTGAGCTGATACCGCTCGCCGCAGCCGAACGACCGAGCGCAGCGAGT
CAGTGAGCGAGGAAGCGGAAGAGCGCCCAATACGCAAACCGCCTCTCCCCGCGCGTTGGCCGATTCATTA
ATGCAGCTGGCACGACAGGTTTCCCGACTGGAAAGCGGGCAGTGAGCGCAACGCAATTAATACGCGTACC
GCTAGCCAGGAAGAGTTTGTAGAAACGCAAAAAGGCCATCCGTCAGGATGGCCTTCTGCTTAGTTTGATG
CCTGGCAGTTTATGGCGGGCGTCCTGCCCGCCACCCTCCGGGCCGTTGCTTCACAACGTTCAAATCCGCT
CCCGGCGGATTTGTCCTACTCAGGAGAGCGTTCACCGACAAACAACAGATAAAACGAAAGGCCCAGTCTT
CCGACTGAGCCTTTCGTTTTATTTGATGCCTGGCAGTTCCCTACTCTCGCGTT
Features (pLannotate 1.2.2; 12 found; start..end, strand, type, name):
      1..54      -  CDS            lacI (fragment): lac repressor; lacI; The lac repressor binds to the lac operator to inhibit transcription in E. coli. This inhibition can be relieved by adding lactose or isopropyl-β-D-thiogalactopyranoside (IPTG).
     56..180     -  rep_origin     RSF ori (fragment): Plasmids containing the RSF 1030 origin of replication can be propagated in E. coli cells that contain additional plasmids with compatible origins.
    196..224     +  promoter       tet promoter: E. coli promoter for tetracycline efflux protein gene
    272..1462    +  CDS            TcR: tetracycline efflux protein; tet; confers resistance to tetracycline
   1560..1634    +  CDS            KanR (fragment): aminoglycoside phosphotransferase; aphA-3; confers resistance to kanamycin
   1637..1655    -  promoter       T7 promoter: promoter for bacteriophage T7 RNA polymerase
   1770..1840    +  ncRNA          tRNA: Accession: RF00005 - tRNA
   1875..1950    +  misc_RNA       gRNA scaffold: guide RNA scaffold for the Streptococcus pyogenes CRISPR/Cas9 system
   2052..2640    +  rep_origin     ori: high-copy-number ColE1/pMB1/pBR322/pUC origin of replication
   2823..2915    +  CDS            lacI (fragment): lac repressor; lacI; The lac repressor binds to the lac operator to inhibit transcription in E. coli. This inhibition can be relieved by adding lactose or isopropyl-β-D-thiogalactopyranoside (IPTG).
   2970..2997    -  terminator     rrnB T2 terminator: transcription terminator T2 from the E. coli rrnB gene
   3129..3172    +  terminator     rrnB T1 terminator: Escherichia coli rrnB; transcription terminator T1 from the E. coli rrnB gene
