[The description below was written by a language model from this plasmid's Addgene catalogue record and pLannotate feature annotations shown in this document.]
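Description:
pYPQ133-tRNA is an empty Golden Gate entry vector for CRISPR work, built on the pHD1 backbone and designed to hold the third guide RNA in a multiplexed, tRNA-processed gRNA array. It is maintained in E. coli as a high-copy plasmid through a ColE1/pUC-type origin and is selected with tetracycline, using a tet promoter driving the TcR efflux protein gene. The catalogue gives a backbone size of about 3.6 kb, whereas the sequenced record is 3,203 nt. The feature table also picks up short fragments of lacI, an RSF origin and a kanamycin resistance gene, along with rrnB T1 and T2 terminators and a reverse-oriented T7 promoter. The fragments appear to be backbone remnants rather than functional parts.

The functional module is a tRNA sequence followed, after a short gap, by the Streptococcus pyogenes Cas9 gRNA scaffold. The gap is presumably where a user-supplied spacer is cloned, although the record does not name the cloning sites or enzymes. The catalogue states that the unit has no promoter of its own, which fits the tRNA strategy: several tRNA-gRNA units are joined behind a single upstream promoter, and the cell's own tRNA-processing enzymes cut the long transcript at the tRNA boundaries to release individual guides. As the position-three module, this plasmid would be combined by Golden Gate assembly with companion entry vectors carrying the other guide positions. The associated publication describes a plant genome editing system called CRISPR-Combo, which indicates use in multiplexed guide expression in plants, though the record does not specify the downstream destination vectors or the Cas9 effector.
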