Addgene plasmid #179212: pYPQ133-tRNA
Purpose: (Empty Backbone) Golden Gate entry vector; 3rd gRNA with tRNA
Depositing lab: Yiping Qi. Depositing organization: University of Maryland, College Park. Publication: Boosting plant genome editing with a versatile CRISPR-Combo system. Pan C, Li G, Malzahn AA, Cheng Y, Leyson B, Sretenovic S, Gurel F, Coleman GD, Qi Y. Nat Plants. 2022 May;8(5):513-525. doi: 10.1038/s41477-022-01151-9. Epub 2022 May 20. PubMed 35596077.
Backbone
  Vector backbone: pHD1
  Backbone manufacturer: Cermak et al. 2011
  Backbone size (bp): 3600
  Vector type: CRISPR
  Promoter: no promoter
Growth in bacteria
  Bacterial resistance: Tetracycline, 10 μg/mL
  Growth temperature: 37°C
  Growth strain: DH5alpha
  Copy number: High Copy
Terms and licenses: Academic/Nonprofit Terms; Industry Terms: Not Available to Industry
How to cite: pYPQ133-tRNA was a gift from Yiping Qi (Addgene plasmid # 179212 ; http://n2t.net/addgene:179212 ; RRID:Addgene_179212)
